>Addgene plasmid #170608 | p663-UBC-miniTurbo-V5-STK32A_IDG-K | addgene full sequence | sequence record 336003 | Addgene NGS Result
AGGTGGCACTTTTCGGGGAAATGTGCGCGGAACCCCTATTTGTTTATTTTTCTAAATACATTCAAATATG
TATCCGCTCATGAGACAATAACCCTGATAAATGCTTCAATAATATTGAAAAAGGAAGAGTATGAGTATTC
AACATTTCCGTGTCGCCCTTATTCCCTTTTTTGCGGCATTTTGCCTTCCTGTTTTTGCTCACCCAGAAAC
GCTGGTGAAAGTAAAAGATGCTGAAGATCAGTTGGGTGCACGAGTGGGTTACATCGAACTGGATCTCAAC
AGCGGTAAGATCCTTGAGAGTTTTCGCCCCGAAGAACGTTTTCCAATGATGAGCACTTTTAAAGTTCTGC
TATGTGGCGCGGTATTATCCCGTATTGACGCCGGGCAAGAGCAACTCGGTCGCCGCATACACTATTCTCA
GAATGACTTGGTTGAGTACTCACCAGTCACAGAAAAGCATCTTACGGATGGCATGACAGTAAGAGAATTA
TGCAGTGCTGCCATAACCATGAGTGATAACACTGCGGCCAACTTACTTCTGACAACGATCGGAGGACCGA
AGGAGCTAACCGCTTTTTTGCACAACATGGGGGATCATGTAACTCGCCTTGATCGTTGGGAACCGGAGCT
GAATGAAGCCATACCAAACGACGAGCGTGACACCACGATGCCTGTAGCAATGGCAACAACGTTGCGCAAA
CTATTAACTGGCGAACTACTTACTCTAGCTTCCCGGCAACAATTAATAGACTGGATGGAGGCGGATAAAG
TTGCAGGACCACTTCTGCGCTCGGCCCTTCCGGCTGGCTGGTTTATTGCTGATAAATCTGGAGCCGGTGA
GCGTGGGTCTCGCGGTATCATTGCAGCACTGGGGCCAGATGGTAAGCCCTCCCGTATCGTAGTTATCTAC
ACGACGGGGAGTCAGGCAACTATGGATGAACGAAATAGACAGATCGCTGAGATAGGTGCCTCACTGATTA
AGCATTGGTAACTGTCAGACCAAGTTTACTCATATATACTTTAGATTGATTTAAAACTTCATTTTTAATT
TAAAAGGATCTAGGTGAAGATCCTTTTTGATAATCTCATGACCAAAATCCCTTAACGTGAGTTTTCGTTC
CACTGAGCGTCAGACCCCGTAGAAAAGATCAAAGGATCTTCTTGAGATCCTTTTTTTCTGCGCGTAATCT
GCTGCTTGCAAACAAAAAAACCACCGCTACCAGCGGTGGTTTGTTTGCCGGATCAAGAGCTACCAACTCT
TTTTCCGAAGGTAACTGGCTTCAGCAGAGCGCAGATACCAAATACTGTTCTTCTAGTGTAGCCGTAGTTA
GGCCACCACTTCAAGAACTCTGTAGCACCGCCTACATACCTCGCTCTGCTAATCCTGTTACCAGTGGCTG
CTGCCAGTGGCGATAAGTCGTGTCTTACCGGGTTGGACTCAAGACGATAGTTACCGGATAAGGCGCAGCG
GTCGGGCTGAACGGGGGGTTCGTGCACACAGCCCAGCTTGGAGCGAACGACCTACACCGAACTGAGATAC
CTACAGCGTGAGCTATGAGAAAGCGCCACGCTTCCCGAAGGGAGAAAGGCGGACAGGTATCCGGTAAGCG
GCAGGGTCGGAACAGGAGAGCGCACGAGGGAGCTTCCAGGGGGAAACGCCTGGTATCTTTATAGTCCTGT
CGGGTTTCGCCACCTCTGACTTGAGCGTCGATTTTTGTGATGCTCGTCAGGGGGGCGGAGCCTATGGAAA
AACGCCAGCAACGCGGCCTTTTTACGGTTCCTGGCCTTTTGCTGGCCTTTTGCTCACATGTTCTTTCCTG
CGTTATCCCCTGATTCTGTGGATAACCGTATTACCGCCTTTGAGTGAGCTGATACCGCTCGCCGCAGCCG
AACGACCGAGCGCAGCGAGTCAGTGAGCGAGGAAGCGGAAGAGCGCCCAATACGCAAACCGCCTCTCCCC
GCGCGTTGGCCGATTCATTAATGCAGCTGGCACGACAGGTTTCCCGACTGGAAAGCGGGCAGTGAGCGCA
ACGCAATTAATGTGAGTTAGCTCACTCATTAGGCACCCCAGGCTTTACACTTTATGCTTCCGGCTCGTAT
GTTGTGTGGAATTGTGAGCGGATAACAATTTCACACAGGAAACAGCTATGACCATGATTACGCCAAGCGC
GCAATTAACCCTCACTAAAGGGAACAAAAGCTGGAGCTGCAAGCTTAATGTAGTCTTATGCAATACTCTT
GTAGTCTTGCAACATGGTAACGATGAGTTAGCAACATGCCTTACAAGGAGAGAAAAAGCACCGTGCATGC
CGATTGGTGGAAGTAAGGTGGTACGATCGTGCCTTATTAGGAAGGCAACAGACGGGTCTGACATGGATTG
GACGAACCACTGAATTGCCGCATTGCAGAGATATTGTATTTAAGTGCCTAGCTCGATACATAAACGGGTC
TCTCTGGTTAGACCAGATCTGAGCCTGGGAGCTCTCTGGCTAACTAGGGAACCCACTGCTTAAGCCTCAA
TAAAGCTTGCCTTGAGTGCTTCAAGTAGTGTGTGCCCGTCTGTTGTGTGACTCTGGTAACTAGAGATCCC
TCAGACCCTTTTAGTCAGTGTGGAAAATCTCTAGCAGTGGCGCCCGAACAGGGACTTGAAAGCGAAAGGG
AAACCAGAGGAGCTCTCTCGACGCAGGACTCGGCTTGCTGAAGCGCGCACGGCAAGAGGCGAGGGGCGGC
GACTGGTGAGTACGCCAAAAATTTTGACTAGCGGAGGCTAGAAGGAGAGAGATGGGTGCGAGAGCGTCAG
TATTAAGCGGGGGAGAATTAGATCGCGATGGGAAAAAATTCGGTTAAGGCCAGGGGGAAAGAAAAAATAT
AAATTAAAACATATAGTATGGGCAAGCAGGGAGCTAGAACGATTCGCAGTTAATCCTGGCCTGTTAGAAA
CATCAGAAGGCTGTAGACAAATACTGGGACAGCTACAACCATCCCTTCAGACAGGATCAGAAGAACTTAG
ATCATTATATAATACAGTAGCAACCCTCTATTGTGTGCATCAAAGGATAGAGATAAAAGACACCAAGGAA
GCTTTAGACAAGATAGAGGAAGAGCAAAACAAAAGTAAGACCACCGCACAGCAAGCGGCCGCTGATCTTC
AGACCTGGAGGAGGAGATATGAGGGACAATTGGAGAAGTGAATTATATAAATATAAAGTAGTAAAAATTG
AACCATTAGGAGTAGCACCCACCAAGGCAAAGAGAAGAGTGGTGCAGAGAGAAAAAAGAGCAGTGGGAAT
AGGAGCTTTGTTCCTTGGGTTCTTGGGAGCAGCAGGAAGCACTATGGGCGCAGCGTCAATGACGCTGACG
GTACAGGCCAGACAATTATTGTCTGGTATAGTGCAGCAGCAGAACAATTTGCTGAGGGCTATTGAGGCGC
AACAGCATCTGTTGCAACTCACAGTCTGGGGCATCAAGCAGCTCCAGGCAAGAATCCTGGCTGTGGAAAG
ATACCTAAAGGATCAACAGCTCCTGGGGATTTGGGGTTGCTCTGGAAAACTCATTTGCACCACTGCTGTG
CCTTGGAATGCTAGTTGGAGTAATAAATCTCTGGAACAGATTTGGAATCACACGACCTGGATGGAGTGGG
ACAGAGAAATTAACAATTACACAAGCTTAATACACTCCTTAATTGAAGAATCGCAAAACCAGCAAGAAAA
GAATGAACAAGAATTATTGGAATTAGATAAATGGGCAAGTTTGTGGAATTGGTTTAACATAACAAATTGG
CTGTGGTATATAAAATTATTCATAATGATAGTAGGAGGCTTGGTAGGTTTAAGAATAGTTTTTGCTGTAC
TTTCTATAGTGAATAGAGTTAGGCAGGGATATTCACCATTATCGTTTCAGACCCACCTCCCAACCCCGAG
GGGACCCGACAGGCCCGAAGGAATAGAAGAAGAAGGTGGAGAGAGAGACAGAGACAGATCCATTCGATTA
GTGAACGGATCTCGACGGTATCGGTTAACTTTTAAAAGAAAAGGGGGGATTGGGGGGTACAGTGCAGGGG
AAAGAATAGTAGACATAATAGCAACAGACATACAAACTAAAGAATTACAAAAACAAATTACAAAATTCAA
AATTTTATCGTCCAGTGTGGTGGAATTCTGCAGATATCACAACTTTGTATAGAAAAGTTGGCCTCCGCGC
CGGGTTTTGGCGCCTCCCGCGGGCGCCCCCCTCCTCACGGCGAGCGCTGCCACGTCAGACGAAGGGCGCA
GCGAGCGTCCTGATCCTTCCGCCCGGACGCTCAGGACAGCGGCCCGCTGCTCATAAGACTCGGCCTTAGA
ACCCCAGTATCAGCAGAAGGACATTTTAGGACGGGACTTGGGTGACTCTAGGGCACTGGTTTTCTTTCCA
GAGAGCGGAACAGGCGAGGAAAAGTAGTCCCTTCTCGGCGATTCTGCGGAGGGATCTCCGTGGGGCGGTG
AACGCCGATGATTATATAAGGACGCGCCGGGTGTGGCACAGCTAGTTCCGTCGCAGCCGGGATTTGGGTC
GCGGTTCTTGTTTGTGGATCGCTGTGATCGTCACTTGGTGAGTAGCGGGCTGCTGGGCTGGCCGGGGCTT
TCGTGGCCGCCGGGCCGCTCGGTGGGACGGAAGCGTGTGGAGAGACCGCCAAGGGCTGTAGTCTGGGTCC
GCGAGCAAGGTTGCCCTGAACTGGGGGTTGGGGGGAGCGCAGCAAAATGGCGGCTGTTCCCGAGTCTTGA
ATGGAAGACGCTTGTGAGGCGGGCTGTGAGGTCGTTGAAACAAGGTGGGGGGCATGGTGGGCGGCAAGAA
CCCAAGGTCTTGAGGCCTTCGCTAATGCGGGAAAGCTCTTATTCGGGTGAGATGGGCTGGGGCACCATCT
GGGGACCCTGACGTGAAGTTTGTCACTGACTGGAGAACTCGGTTTGTCGTCTGTTGCGGGGGCGGCAGTT
ATGGCGGTGCCGTTGGGCAGTGCACCCGTACCTTTGGGAGCGCGCGCCCTCGTCGTGTCGTGACGTCACC
CGTTCTGTTGGCTTATAATGCAGGGTGGGGCCACCTGCCGGTAGGTGTGCGGTAGGCTTTTCTCCGTCGC
AGGACGCAGGGTTCGGGCCTAGGGTAGGCTCTCCTGAATCGACAGGCGCCGGACCTCTGGTGAGGGGAGG
GATAAGTGAGGCGTCAGTTTCTTTGGTCGGTTTTATGTACCTATCTTCTTAAGTAGCTGAAGCTCCGGTT
TTGAACTATGCGCTCGGGGTTGGCGAGTGTGTTTTGTGAAGTTTTTTAGGCACCTTTTGAAATGTAATCA
TTTGGGTCAATATGTAATTTTCAGTGTTAGACTAGTAAATTGTCCGCTAAATTCTGGCCGTTTTTGGCTT
TTTTGTTAGACGGCCAACTTTTGTATACAAAGTGGGCCACCATGGGAATCCCGCTGCTGAACGCTAAACA
GATTCTGGGACAGCTGGACGGCGGGAGCGTGGCAGTCCTGCCTGTGGTCGACTCCACCAATCAGTACCTG
CTGGATCGAATCGGCGAGCTGAAGAGTGGGGATGCTTGCATTGCAGAATATCAGCAGGCAGGGAGAGGAA
GCAGAGGGAGGAAATGGTTCTCTCCTTTTGGAGCTAACCTGTACCTGAGTATGTTTTGGCGCCTGAAGCG
GGGACCAGCAGCAATCGGCCTGGGCCCGGTCATCGGAATTGTCATGGCAGAAGCGCTGCGAAAGCTGGGA
GCAGACAAGGTGCGAGTCAAATGGCCCAATGACCTGTATCTGCAGGATAGAAAGCTGGCAGGCATCCTGG
TGGAGCTGGCCGGAATAACAGGCGATGCTGCACAGATCGTCATTGGCGCCGGGATTAACGTGGCTATGAG
GCGCGTGGAGGAAAGCGTGGTCAATCAGGGCTGGATCACACTGCAGGAAGCAGGGATTAACCTGGACAGG
AATACTCTGGCCGCTATGCTGATCCGAGAGCTGCGGGCAGCCCTGGAACTGTTCGAGCAGGAAGGCCTGG
CTCCATATCTGTCACGGTGGGAGAAGCTGGATAACTTCATCAATAGACCCGTGAAGCTGATCATTGGGGA
CAAAGAGATTTTCGGGATTAGCCGGGGGATTGATAAACAGGGAGCCCTGCTGCTGGAACAGGACGGAGTT
ATCAAACCCTGGATGGGCGGAGAAATCAGTCTGCGGTCTGCCGAAAAGGCTAGCGGCAAGCCCATCCCCA
ACCCCCTGCTGGGCCTGGACAGCACCACAAGTTTGTACAAAAAAGCAGGCTCCACCATGGGAGCGAATAC
TTCAAGAAAACCACCAGTGTTTGATGAAAATGAAGATGTCAACTTTGACCACTTTGAAATTTTGCGAGCC
ATTGGGAAAGGCAGTTTTGGGAAGGTCTGCATTGTACAGAAGAATGATACCAAGAAGATGTACGCAATGA
AGTACATGAATAAACAAAAGTGCGTGGAGCGCAATGAAGTGAGAAATGTCTTCAAGGAACTCCAGATCAT
GCAGGGTCTGGAGCACCCTTTCCTGGTTAATTTGTGGTATTCCTTCCAAGATGAGGAAGACATGTTCATG
GTGGTGGACCTCCTGCTGGGTGGAGACCTGCGTTATCACCTGCAACAGAACGTCCACTTCAAGGAAGAAA
CAGTGAAGCTCTTCATCTGTGAGCTGGTCATGGCCCTGGACTACCTGCAGAACCAGCGCATCATTCACAG
GGATATGAAGCCTGACAATATTTTACTTGACGAACATGATACCTGGCTCTCCTACAAGTCCCACTAGGAC
CCAGCTTTCTTGTACAAAGTGGTGATATCCAGCACAGTGGCGGCCGCTCGACAATCAACCTCTGGATTAC
AAAATTTGTGAAAGATTGACTGGTATTCTTAACTATGTTGCTCCTTTTACGCTATGTGGATACGCTGCTT
TAATGCCTTTGTATCATGCTATTGCTTCCCGTATGGCTTTCATTTTCTCCTCCTTGTATAAATCCTGGTT
GCTGTCTCTTTATGAGGAGTTGTGGCCCGTTGTCAGGCAACGTGGCGTGGTGTGCACTGTGTTTGCTGAC
GCAACCCCCACTGGTTGGGGCATTGCCACCACCTGTCAGCTCCTTTCCGGGACTTTCGCTTTCCCCCTCC
CTATTGCCACGGCGGAACTCATCGCCGCCTGCCTTGCCCGCTGCTGGACAGGGGCTCGGCTGTTGGGCAC
TGACAATTCCGTGGTGTTGTCGGGGAAGCTGACGTCCTTTCCATGGCTGCTCGCCTGTGTTGCCACCTGG
ATTCTGCGCGGGACGTCCTTCTGCTACGTCCCTTCGGCCCTCAATCCAGCGGACCTTCCTTCCCGCGGCC
TGCTGCCGGCTCTGCGGCCTCTTCCGCGTCTTCGCCTTCGCCCTCAGACGAGTCGGATCTCCCTTTGGGC
CGCCTCCCCGCCTGGAATTCTACCGGGTAGGGGAGGCGCTTTTCCCAAGGCAGTCTGGAGCATGCGCTTT
AGCAGCCCCGCTGGGCACTTGGCGCTACACAAGTGGCCTCTGGCCTCGCACACATTCCACATCCACCGGT
AGGCGCCAACCGGCTCCGTTCTTTGGTGGCCCCTTCGCGCCACCTTCTACTCCTCCCCTAGTCAGGAAGT
TCCCCCCCGCCCCGCAGCTCGCGTCGTGCAGGACGTGACAAATGGAAGTAGCACGTCTCACTAGTCTCGT
GCAGATGGACAGCACCGCTGAGCAATGGAAGCGGGTAGGCCTTTGGGGCAGCGGCCAATAGCAGCTTTGC
TCCTTCGCTTTCTGGGCTCAGAGGCTGGGAAGGGGTGGGTCCGGGGGCGGGCTCAGGGGCGGGCTCAGGG
GCGGGGCGGGCGCCCGAAGGTCCTCCGGAGGCCCGGCATTCTGCACGCTTCAAAAGCGCACGTCTGCCGC
GCTGTTCTCCTCTTCCTCATCTCCGGGCCTTTCGACCTGCAGCCCAAGCTTACCATGACCGAGTACAAGC
CCACGGTGCGCCTCGCCACCCGCGACGACGTCCCCAGGGCCGTACGCACCCTCGCCGCCGCGTTCGCCGA
CTACCCCGCCACGCGCCACACCGTCGATCCGGACCGCCACATCGAGCGGGTCACCGAGCTGCAAGAACTC
TTCCTCACGCGCGTCGGGCTCGACATCGGCAAGGTGTGGGTCGCGGACGACGGCGCCGCGGTGGCGGTCT
GGACCACGCCGGAGAGCGTCGAAGCGGGGGCGGTGTTCGCCGAGATCGGCCCGCGCATGGCCGAGTTGAG
CGGTTCCCGGCTGGCCGCGCAGCAACAGATGGAAGGCCTCCTGGCGCCGCACCGGCCCAAGGAGCCCGCG
TGGTTCCTGGCCACCGTCGGCGTCTCGCCCGACCACCAGGGCAAGGGTCTGGGCAGCGCCGTCGTGCTCC
CCGGAGTGGAGGCGGCCGAGCGCGCCGGGGTGCCCGCCTTCCTGGAGACCTCCGCGCCCCGCAACCTCCC
CTTCTACGAGCGGCTCGGCTTCACCGTCACCGCCGACGTCGAGGTGCCCGAAGGACCGCGCACCTGGTGC
ATGACCCGCAAGCCCGGTGCCTGACGCCCGCCCCACGACCCGCAGCGCCCGACCGAAAGGAGCGCACGAC
CCCATGCATCTCGAGGGCCCGGTACCTTTAAGACCAATGACTTACAAGGCAGCTGTAGATCTTAGCCACT
TTTTAAAAGAAAAGGGGGGACTGGAAGGGCTAGCTCACTCCCAACGAAGACAAGATCTGCTTTTTGCTTG
TACTGGGTCTCTCTGGTTAGACCAGATCTGAGCCTGGGAGCTCTCTGGCTAACTAGGGAACCCACTGCTT
AAGCCTCAATAAAGCTTGCCTTGAGTGCTTCAAGTAGTGTGTGCCCGTCTGTTGTGTGACTCTGGTAACT
AGAGATCCCTCAGACCCTTTTAGTCAGTGTGGAAAATCTCTAGCAGTAGTAGTTCATGTCATCTTATTAT
TCAGTATTTATAACTTGCAAAGAAATGAATATCAGAGAGTGAGAGGAACTTGTTTATTGCAGCTTATAAT
GGTTACAAATAAAGCAATAGCATCACAAATTTCACAAATAAAGCATTTTTTTCACTGCATTCTAGTTGTG
GTTTGTCCAAACTCATCAATGTATCTTATCATGTCTGGCTCTAGCTATCCCGCCCCTAACTCCGCCCATC
CCGCCCCTAACTCCGCCCAGTTCCGCCCATTCTCCGCCCCATGGCTGACTAATTTTTTTTATTTATGCAG
AGGCCGAGGCCGCCTCGGCCTCTGAGCTATTCCAGAAGTAGTGAGGAGGCTTTTTTGGAGGCCTAGGGAC
GTACCCAATTCGCCCTATAGTGAGTCGTATTACGCGCGCTCACTGGCCGTCGTTTTACAACGTCGTGACT
GGGAAAACCCTGGCGTTACCCAACTTAATCGCCTTGCAGCACATCCCCCTTTCGCCAGCTGGCGTAATAG
CGAAGAGGCCCGCACCGATCGCCCTTCCCAACAGTTGCGCAGCCTGAATGGCGAATGGG
[124 nt withheld, positions 9510-9633]
C
[91 nt withheld, positions 9635-9725]
A
[49 nt withheld, positions 9727-9775]
CCTTTGACGTTGGAGTCCACGTTCTTT
[37 nt withheld, positions 9803-9839]
ACCCTATCTCGGTCTATTCTTTTGATTTATAAGGGATTTTGCCGATTTCGGCCTATTGGTTAAAAAATGA
GCTGATTTAACAAAAATTTAACGCGAATTTTAACAAAATATTAACGCTTACAATTT
Features (pLannotate 1.2.2; 32 found; start..end, strand, type, name):
     26..130     +  promoter       AmpR promoter: bla
    131..991     +  CDS            AmpR: β-lactamase; bla; confers resistance to ampicillin, carbenicillin, and related antibiotics
   1162..1750    +  rep_origin     ori: high-copy-number ColE1/pMB1/pBR322/pUC origin of replication
   1933..2025    +  CDS            lacI (fragment): lac repressor; lacI; The lac repressor binds to the lac operator to inhibit transcription in E. coli. This inhibition can be relieved by adding lactose or isopropyl-β-D-thiogalactopyranoside (IPTG).
   2038..2059    +  protein_bind   CAP binding site: CAP binding activates transcription in the presence of cAMP. E. coli catabolite activator protein
   2074..2104    +  promoter       lac promoter: promoter for the E. coli lac operon
   2112..2128    +  protein_bind   lac operator: The lac repressor binds to the lac operator to inhibit transcription in E. coli. This inhibition can be relieved by adding lactose or isopropyl-β-D-thiogalactopyranoside (IPTG). lac repressor encoded by lacI
   2173..2191    +  promoter       T3 promoter: promoter for bacteriophage T3 RNA polymerase
   2219..2445    +  promoter       RSV promoter: Rous sarcoma virus enhancer/promoter
   2446..2626    +  LTR            5' LTR (truncated): truncated 5' long terminal repeat (LTR) from HIV-1
   2673..2798    +  misc_feature   HIV-1 Ψ: packaging signal of human immunodeficiency virus type 1
   2782..3145    +  CDS            HIV-1 gag (fragment): gag protein from human immunodeficiency virus 1; gag
   3291..3524    +  misc_feature   RRE: The Rev response element (RRE) of HIV-1 allows for Rev-dependent mRNA export from the nucleus to the cytoplasm.
   3901..4001    +  CDS            Rev (fragment): human immunodeficiency virus 1 (HIV-1) Rev protein; rev; enhances nuclear export of unspliced and incompletely spliced viral mRNAs
   4020..4136    +  misc_feature   cPPT/CTS: central polypurine tract and central termination sequence of HIV-1
   4170..4190    +  protein_bind   attB4: mutant version of attB; core recombination site for the Gateway® BP reaction BP Clonase™
   4190..5401    +  promoter       UbC promoter: human ubiquitin C promoter
   5405..5423    -  protein_bind   attB5 (fragment): mutant version of attB; core recombination site for the Gateway® BP reaction BP Clonase™
   5438..6208    +  CDS            miniTurbo: N-terminally truncated mutant of the E. coli biotin ligase BioID engineered for improved catalytic efficiency (Branon et al., 2018)
   6257..6281    +  protein_bind   attB1: mutant version of attB; recombination site for the Gateway® BP reaction BP Clonase™
   6287..6757    +  CDS            STK32A (fragment): ST32A_HUMAN - Also known as YANK1. Experimental evidence at protein level: Swiss-Prot protein existence level 1. From Homo sapiens (Human).
   6789..6813    -  protein_bind   attB2: mutant version of attB; recombination site for the Gateway® BP reaction BP Clonase™
   6843..7431    +  misc_feature   WPRE: woodchuck hepatitis virus posttranscriptional regulatory element
   7445..7944    +  promoter       PGK promoter: mouse phosphoglycerate kinase 1 promoter
   7965..8564    +  CDS            PuroR: puromycin N-acetyltransferase; pac from Streptomyces alboniger; confers resistance to puromycin
   8632..8769    +  CDS            nef (fragment): NEF_HV1LA - Experimental evidence at protein level: Swiss-Prot protein existence level 1. Extracellular Nef protein targets CD4(+) T-lymphocytes for apoptosis by interacting with CXCR4 surface receptors. From Human immunodeficiency virus type 1 group M subtype B (isolate Lai) (HIV-1).
   8755..8935    +  LTR            5' LTR (truncated): truncated 5' long terminal repeat (LTR) from HIV-1
   9007..9128    +  polyA_signal   SV40 poly(A) signal: SV40 polyadenylation signal
   9168..9303    +  rep_origin     SV40 ori: SV40 origin of replication
   9324..9342    -  promoter       T7 promoter: promoter for bacteriophage T7 RNA polymerase
   9350..9505    +  CDS            lacZα (fragment): LacZα fragment of β-galactosidase; lacZ fragment
   9510..9938    +  rep_origin     f1 ori (sequence partly withheld): f1 bacteriophage origin of replication; arrow indicates direction of (+) strand synthesis
