[The description below was written by a language model from this plasmid's Addgene catalogue record and pLannotate feature annotations shown in this document.]
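Description:
p663-UBC-miniTurbo-V5-STK32A_IDG-K is a lentiviral mammalian expression plasmid built on the pDest663 Gateway destination backbone, carrying the human kinase STK32A (also called YANK1) fused at its N-terminus to miniTurbo-V5. It is propagated in E. coli under ampicillin selection (AmpR with its bla promoter) from a ColE1/pUC-type origin. The catalogue nevertheless lists it as low copy. An f1 origin and residual lac/lacZα cloning-vector elements are also present.

The transfer cassette has a third-generation-style layout. An RSV promoter drives a truncated HIV-1 5' LTR, followed by the Ψ packaging signal with a gag fragment, the RRE for Rev-dependent export of the genomic RNA, and the cPPT/CTS. A second truncated LTR and an SV40 poly(A) signal close the cassette.

Between the LTRs, the attB4, attB5, attB1 and attB2 scars show multisite Gateway assembly of three modules: the human ubiquitin C promoter, the miniTurbo biotin ligase tag, and the STK32A coding sequence. The V5 epitope named in the record is not annotated separately, though a short unannotated gap lies between miniTurbo and attB1. The STK32A annotation is flagged as a fragment of about 470 nt, so the table does not establish how much of the reference protein is encoded. A WPRE downstream enhances transcript expression, and a mouse PGK promoter drives puromycin N-acetyltransferase for selecting transduced cells.

The plasmid was generated within the Illuminating the Druggable Genome program as a tool for understudied kinases. miniTurbo biotinylates proteins near the fusion, so they can be captured and identified by mass spectrometry to map STK32A protein-proximity networks.
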