Addgene plasmid #170608: p663-UBC-miniTurbo-V5-STK32A_IDG-K
Purpose: Gateway destination clone of STK32A (human) tagged with N-terminal miniTurbo-V5 for generating protein-proximity networks using proximity-dependent biotinylation proteomics
Depositing lab: Ben Major. Depositing organization: Washington University in Saint Louis.
Backbone
  Vector backbone: pDest663
  Backbone manufacturer: PEL
  Backbone size w/o insert (bp): 9019
  Vector type: Mammalian Expression, Lentiviral ; Gateway Destination
  Selectable markers: Puromycin
Growth in bacteria
  Bacterial resistance: Ampicillin, 100 μg/mL
  Growth temperature: 30°C
  Growth strain: DH10B
  Copy number: Low Copy
Gene/Insert
  Gene/Insert name: miniTurbo-V5-STK32A (alt name: miniTurbo-V5)
  Species: H. sapiens (human)
  Entrez Gene: STK32A (a.k.a. YANK1, MGC22688)
  Promoter: Ubiquitin
  Tag / fusion protein: miniTurbo-V5 (N terminal on insert)
  Cloning method: Gateway Cloning
  Sequencing primers: 5′ TGAAGCTCCGGTTTTGAACT; 3′ AATAGACCCGTGAAGCTGATC
Terms and licenses: Academic/Nonprofit Terms; Industry Terms: Not Available to Industry
Depositor comments: These plasmids were generated as part of the Illuminating the Druggable Genome (IDG) program sponsored by the NIH Common Fund. The goal of this program is to identify, gather, and distribute information and resources for proteins that currently are not well-studied yet belong to commonly drug-targeted protein families: protein kinases, non-olfactory G-protein coupled receptors (GPCRs), and ion channels. The IDG program is designed to develop fundamental research tools for understudied proteins, elucidate their function, and disseminate the IDG-related resources and data to the greater scientific community. These lentiviral gateway destination plasmids were generated, as part of the Kinase-Data and Resource Generating Center (DRGC), using the single fragment or multisite gateway cloning technology. They were used for generating proteomics-based protein-interaction and protein-proximity networks that can be accessed through the kinase-DRGC website https://darkkinome.org/. Each plasmid has either an N- or C-terminal fusion protein (Flag/ V5/V5-miniTurbo/V5-TurboID/miniTurbo-V5/TurboID-V5) tagged understudied kinase driven under either a CMV or Ubiquitin (UBC) promoter. All inserts in the pENTR plasmids used to generate the deposited destination plasmids were end-sequenced and insert size validated prior to multi-site gateway cloning. The combined insert size of the single fragment or three fragment destination plasmids were confirmed by restriction digestion (BsrGI, and EcoRV for pDest667; BsrGI, EcoRV, and BstZ17I for pDest663; and BsrGI for pHAGE) and all plasmids were partially sequenced to ensure in-frame ORFs and fusion tags.
How to cite: p663-UBC-miniTurbo-V5-STK32A_IDG-K was a gift from Ben Major (Addgene plasmid # 170608 ; http://n2t.net/addgene:170608 ; RRID:Addgene_170608)
